>Addgene plasmid #49322 | pGGDestSC-ATG | depositor full sequence | sequence record 72954 | Full Sequence
ATCGCAGACCGATACCAGGATCTTGCCATCCTATGGAACTGCCTCGGTGAGTTTTCTCCTTCATTACAGA
AACGGCTTTTTCAAAAATATGGTATTGATAATCCTGATATGAATAAATTGCAGTTTCATTTGATGCTCGA
TGAGTTTTTCTAATCAGAATTGGTTAATTGGTTGTAACACTGGCAGAGCATTACGCTGACTTGACGGGAC
GGCGCAAGCTCATGACCAAAATCCCTTAACGTGAGTTACGCGTCGTTCCACTGAGCGTCAGACCCCGTAG
AAAAGATCAAAGGATCTTCTTGAGATCCTTTTTTTCTGCGCGTAATCTGCTGCTTGCAAACAAAAAAACC
ACCGCTACCAGCGGTGGTTTGTTTGCCGGATCAAGAGCTACCAACTCTTTTTCCGAAGGTAACTGGCTTC
AGCAGAGCGCAGATACCAAATACTGTCCTTCTAGTGTAGCCGTAGTTAGGCCACCACTTCAAGAACTCTG
TAGCACCGCCTACATACCTCGCTCTGCTAATCCTGTTACCAGTGGCTGCTGCCAGTGGCGATAAGTCGTG
TCTTACCGGGTTGGACTCAAGACGATAGTTACCGGATAAGGCGCAGCGGTCGGGCTGAACGGGGGGTTCG
TGCACACAGCCCAGCTTGGAGCGAACGACCTACACCGAACTGAGATACCTACAGCGTGAGCATTGAGAAA
GCGCCACGCTTCCCGAAGGGAGAAAGGCGGACAGGTATCCGGTAAGCGGCAGGGTCGGAACAGGAGAGCG
CACGAGGGAGCTTCCAGGGGGAAACGCCTGGTATCTTTATAGTCCTGTCGGGTTTCGCCACCTCTGACTT
GAGCGTCGATTTTTGTGATGCTCGTCAGGGGGGCGGAGCCTATGGAAAAACGCCAGCAACGCGGCCTTTT
TACGGTTCCTGGCCTTTTGCTGGCCTTTTGCTCACATGTTCTTTCCTGCGTTATCCCCTGATTCTGTGGA
TAACCGTATTACCGCCTTTGAGTGAGCTGATACCGCTCGCCGCAGCCGAACGACCGAGCGCAGCGAGTCA
GTGAGCGAGGAAGCGGAAGAGCGCCCAATACGCAAACCGCCTCTCCCCGCGCGTTGGCCGATTCATTAAT
GCAGTATAGGCGCGCCAGGGCGAATTGGGTACCGTATCGAGACCCGCGCTTAATGCGCCGCTACAGGGCG
CGTCCATTCGCCATTCAGGCTGCGCAACTGTTGGGAAGGGCGATCGGTGCGGGCCTCTTCGCTATTACGC
CAGCTGGCGAAAGGGGGATGTGCTGCAAGGCGATTAAGTTGGGTAACGCCAGGGTTTTCCCAGTCACGAC
GTTGTAAAACGACGGCCAGTGAATTGTAATACGACTCACTATAGGGCGAATTGGGCCCGACGTCGCATGC
TCCCGGCCGCCATGGCGGCCGCGGGAATTCGATATCACTAGTGAATTCGCGGCCGCCTGCAGGTCGACCA
TATGGGAGAGCTCCCAACGCGTTGGATGCATAGCTTGAGTATTCTATAGTGTCACCTAAATAGCTTGGCG
TAATCATGGTCATAGCTGTTTCCTGTGTGAAATTGTTATCCGCTCACAATTCCACACAACATACGAGCCG
GAAGCATAAAGTGTAAAGCCTGGGGTGCCTAATGAGTGAGCTAACTCACATTAATTGCGTTGCGCTCACT
GCCCGCTTTCCAGTCGGGAAACCTGTCGTGCCAGCTGCATTAATGAATCGGCCAACGCGCGGGGAGAGGC
GGTTTGCGTATTGGGCGCTCTTCCGCTTCCTCGCTCACTGACTCGCTGCGCTCGGGGTCTCTTAAGGCTC
GAGGTCGACGGTATCGGCCGGCCTAATCTGATATCCCCTATAGTGAGTCGTATTACATGGTCATAGCTGT
TTCCTGGCAGCTCTGGCCCGTGTCTCAAAATCTCTGATGTTACATTGCACAAGATAAAAATATATCATCA
TGAACAATAAAACTGTCTGCTTACATAAACAGTAATACAAGGGGTGTTATGAGCCATATTCAACGGGAAA
CGTCGAGGCCGCGATTAAATTCCAACATGGATGCTGATTTATATGGGTATAAATGGGCTCGCGATAATGT
CGGGCAATCAGGTGCGACAATCTATCGCTTGTATGGGAAGCCCGATGCGCCAGAGTTGTTTCTGAAACAT
GGCAAAGGTAGCGTTGCCAATGATGTTACAGATGAGATGGTCAGACTAAACTGGCTGACGGAATTTATGC
CTCTTCCGACCATCAAGCATTTTATCCGTACTCCTGATGATGCATGGTTACTCACCACTGCGATCCCCGG
AAAAACAGCATTCCAGGTATTAGAAGAATATCCTGATTCAGGTGAAAATATTGTTGATGCGCTGGCAGTG
TTCCTGCGCCGGTTGCATTCGATTCCTGTTTGTAATTGTCCTTTTAACAGCGATCGCGTATTTCGTCTCG
CTCAGGCGCAATCACGAATGAATAACGGTTTGGTTGATGCGAGTGATTTTGATGACGAGCGTAATGGCTG
GCCTGTTGAACAAGTCTGGAAAGAAATGCATAAACTTTTGCCATTCTCACCGGATTCAGTCGTCACTCAT
GGTGATTTCTCACTTGATAACCTTATTTTTGACGAGGGGAAATTAATAGGTTGTATTGATGTTGGACGAG
TCGGA
Features (pLannotate 1.2.2; 15 found; start..end, strand, type, name):
    300..888     +  rep_origin     ori: high-copy-number ColE1/pMB1/pBR322/pUC origin of replication
   1071..1124    +  CDS            lacI (fragment): lac repressor; lacI; The lac repressor binds to the lac operator to inhibit transcription in E. coli. This inhibition can be relieved by adding lactose or isopropyl-β-D-thiogalactopyranoside (IPTG).
   1164..1193    -  rep_origin     f1 ori (fragment): f1 bacteriophage origin of replication; arrow indicates direction of (+) strand synthesis
   1197..1354    -  CDS            lacZα (fragment): LacZα fragment of β-galactosidase; lacZ fragment
   1357..1375    +  promoter       T7 promoter: promoter for bacteriophage T7 RNA polymerase
   1439..1501    -  CDS            VESPI_VESMG (fragment): Experimental evidence at protein level: Swiss-Prot protein existence level 1. Shows contractile activity on isolated ileum smooth muscle. From Vespa magnifica (Hornet).
   1513..1531    -  promoter       SP6 promoter: promoter for bacteriophage SP6 RNA polymerase
   1573..1589    -  protein_bind   lac operator: The lac repressor binds to the lac operator to inhibit transcription in E. coli. This inhibition can be relieved by adding lactose or isopropyl-β-D-thiogalactopyranoside (IPTG). lac repressor encoded by lacI
   1597..1627    -  promoter       lac promoter: promoter for the E. coli lac operon
   1642..1663    -  protein_bind   CAP binding site: CAP binding activates transcription in the presence of cAMP. E. coli catabolite activator protein
   1676..1768    -  CDS            lacI (fragment): lac repressor; lacI; The lac repressor binds to the lac operator to inhibit transcription in E. coli. This inhibition can be relieved by adding lactose or isopropyl-β-D-thiogalactopyranoside (IPTG).
   1770..1805    -  rep_origin     RSF ori (fragment): Plasmids containing the RSF 1030 origin of replication can be propagated in E. coli cells that contain additional plasmids with compatible origins.
   1818..1836    -  misc_feature   MCS (fragment): pBluescript multiple cloning site
   1857..1875    -  promoter       T7 promoter: promoter for bacteriophage T7 RNA polymerase
   2009..153     +  CDS            KanR (across the origin): aminoglycoside phosphotransferase; aph(3')-Ia; confers resistance to kanamycin in bacteria or G418 (Geneticin®) in eukaryotes
