[The description below was written by a language model from this plasmid's Addgene catalogue record and pLannotate feature annotations shown in this document.]
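Description:
pGGDestSC-ATG is a small (about 2.7 kb) empty destination vector for Golden Gate assembly, built on the pDONR backbone and designed to contain few restriction sites so that assembled products can be readily subcloned afterwards. It is a purely bacterial cloning plasmid: it replicates in E. coli from a high-copy ColE1/pUC-type origin and is selected with kanamycin through an aminoglycoside phosphotransferase (KanR) gene, which spans the numbering origin of the circular sequence. No insert is present.

Between the origin and the resistance gene, the annotated sequence shows a lac cassette made up of a CAP binding site, lac promoter, lac operator and a lacZα fragment, with SP6 and T7 promoters lying within or next to it and a second T7 promoter further along. An arrangement like this is consistent with a lacZα stuffer that is displaced when fragments are assembled into the vector, which would allow blue/white discrimination of recombinants, although the record does not state this explicitly. It also does not identify the type IIS enzyme, the overhangs that define the assembly positions, or what the "SC" and "ATG" parts of the name denote. Several other hits are very short fragments (lacI, f1 ori, RSF ori, a pBluescript MCS piece and a match to a hornet peptide). These are most likely remnants of parental vectors or chance matches by the annotation software, not functional elements.

The plasmid belongs to a combinatorial cloning system for generating fusion and recombination constructs, where it serves as the recipient into which multiple entry modules are assembled in a defined order.
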