Addgene plasmid #49322: pGGDestSC-ATG
Purpose: (Empty Backbone) Destination vector for Golden Gate assembly; Few restriction sites for subcloning.
Depositing lab: Joachim Wittbrodt. Depositing organization: Universitaet Heidelberg. Publication: Golden GATEway cloning--a combinatorial approach to generate fusion and recombination constructs. Kirchmaier S, Lust K, Wittbrodt J. PLoS One. 2013 Oct 7;8(10):e76117. doi: 10.1371/journal.pone.0076117. PubMed 24116091.
Backbone
  Vector backbone: pDONR
  Backbone manufacturer: Invitrogen
  Vector type: destination vector
Growth in bacteria
  Bacterial resistance: Kanamycin, 50 μg/mL
  Growth temperature: 37°C
  Growth strain: DH5alpha
  Copy number: High Copy
Gene/Insert
  Gene/Insert name: None
Terms and licenses: Academic/Nonprofit Terms; Industry Terms: Not Available to Industry
How to cite: pGGDestSC-ATG was a gift from Joachim Wittbrodt (Addgene plasmid # 49322 ; http://n2t.net/addgene:49322 ; RRID:Addgene_49322)
