>Addgene plasmid #49322 | pGGDestSC-ATG | addgene partial sequence | sequence record 75220 | pENTR-R 5'-ATGGCTCATAACACCCCTTG-3'
TTGTTCATGATGATATATTTTTATCTTGTGCAATGTAACATCAGAGATTTTGAGACACGGGCCAGAGCTG
CCAGGAAACAGCTATGACCATGTAATACGACTCACTATAGGGGATATCAGATTAGGCCGGCCGATACCGT
CGACCTCGAGCCTTAAGAGACCCCGAGCGCAGCGAGTCAGTGAGCGAGGAAGCGGAAGAGCGCCCAATAC
GCAAACCGCCTCTCCCCGCGCGTTGGCCGATTCATTAATGCAGCTGGCACGACAGGTTTCCCGACTGGAA
AGCGGGCAGTGAGCGCAACGCAATTAATGTGAGTTAGCTCACTCATTAGGCACCCCAGGCTTTACACTTT
ATGCTTCCGGCTCGTATGTTGTGTGGAATTGTGAGCGGATAACAATTTCACACAGGAAACAGCTATGACC
ATGATTACGCCAAGCTATTTAGGTGACACTATAGAATACTCAAGCTATGCATCCAACGCGTTGGGAGCTC
TCCCATATGGTCGACCTGCAGGCGGCCGCGAATTCACTAGTGATATCGAATTCCCGCGGCCGCCATGGCG
GCCGGGAGCATGCGACGTCGGGCCCAATTCGCCCTATAGTGAGTCGTATTACAATTCACTGGCCGTCGTT
TTACAACGTCGTGACTGGGAAAACCCTGGCGTTACCCAACTTAATCGCCTT
