>Addgene plasmid #49322 | pGGDestSC-ATG | addgene partial sequence | sequence record 75299 | M13pUC-Fwd (5'-CCCAGTCACGACGTTGTAAAACG-3')
AATTGTAATACGACTCACTATAGGGCGAATTGGGCCCGACGTCGCATGCTCCCGGCCGCCATGGCGGCCG
CGGGAATTCGATATCACTAGTGAATTCGCGGCCGCCTGCAGGTCGACCATATGGGAGAGCTCCCAACGCG
TTGGATGCATAGCTTGAGTATTCTATAGTGTCACCTAAATAGCTTGGCGTAATCATGGTCATAGCTGTTT
CCTGTGTGAAATTGTTATCCGCTCACAATTCCACACAACATACGAGCCGGAAGCATAAAGTGTAAAGCCT
GGGGTGCCTAATGAGTGAGCTAACTCACATTAATTGCGTTGCGCTCACTGCCCGCTTTCCAGTCGGGAAA
CCTGTCGTGCCAGCTGCATTAATGAATCGGCCAACGCGCGGGGAGAGGCGGTTTGCGTATTGGGCGCTCT
TCCGCTTCCTCGCTCACTGACTCGCTGCGCTCGGGGTCTCTTAAGGCTCGAGGTCGACGGTATCGGCCGG
CCTAATCTGATATCCCCTATAGTGAGTCGTATTACATGGTCATAGCTGTTTCCTGGCAGCTCTGGCCCGT
GTCTCAAAATCTCTGATGTTACATTGCACAAGATAAAAATATATCATCATGAACAATAAAACTGTCTGCT
TACATAAACAGTAATACAAGGGGTGTTATGAGCCATATTCAACGGGAAACGTCGAGGCCGCGATTAAATT
CCAACATGGATGCTGATTTATATGGGTATAAATGGGCTCGCGATAATGTCGGGCAATCAGGTGCGACAAT
CTATCGCTTGTATGGGAAGCCCGATGCGCCAGAGTTGTTTCTGAAACATGGCAAAGGTAGCGTTGCCAAT
GATGTTACAGATGAGATGGTCAGACTAAACTGGCTGACGGAATTTATGCCTCTTCCGACCATCAAGCATT
TTATCCGTACTCCTGATGATGCATGGTTACTCACCACTGCGATCCCCGGAAAAACAGCATTCCAGGTATT
AGAAGAATATC
