>Addgene plasmid #49322 | pGGDestSC-ATG | addgene partial sequence | sequence record 77101 | ASK-FN2 5'-CGGCCTTTTTACGGTTCCTG-3'
GCGCAGCGAGTCAGTGAGCGAGGAAGCGGAAGAGCGCCCAATACGCAAACCGCCTCTCCCCGCGCGTTGG
CCGATTCATTAATGCAGTATAGGCGCGCCAGGGCGAATTGGGTACCGTATCGAGACCCGCGCTTAATGCG
CCGCTACAGGGCGCGTCCATTCGCCATTCAGGCTGCGCAACTGTTGGGAAGGGCGATCGGTGCGGGCCTC
TTCGCTATTACGCCAGCTGGCGAAAGGGGGATGTGCTGCAAGGCGATTAAGTTGGGTAACGCCAGGGTTT
TCCCAGTCACGACGTTGTAAAACGACGGCCAGTGAATTGTAATACGACTCACTATAGGGCGAATTGGGCC
CGACGTCGCATGCTCCCGGCCGCCATGGCGGCCGCGGGAATTCGATATCACTAGTGAATTCGCGGCCGCC
TGCAGGTCGACCATATGGGAGAGCTCCCAACGCGTTGGATGCATAGCTTGAGTATTCTATAGTGTCACCT
AAATAGCTTGGCGTAATCATGGTCATAGCTGTTTCCTGTGTGAAATTGTTATCCGCTCACAATTCCACAC
AACATACGAGCCGGAAGCATAAAGTGTAAAGCCTGGGGTGCCTAATGAGTGAGCTAACTCACATTAATTG
CGTTGCGCTCACTGCCCGCTTTCCAGTCGGGAAACCTGTCGTGCCAGCTGCATTAATGAATCGGCCAACG
CGCGGGGAGAGGCGGTTTGCGTATTGGGCGCTCTTCCGCTTCCTCGCTCACTGACTCGCTGCGCTCGG
